>Addgene plasmid #17421 | p406MET25 | depositor full sequence | sequence record 8596 | Author sequence
GACGAAAGGGCCTCGTGATACGCCTATTTTTATAGGTTAATGTCATGATAATAATGGTTTCTTAGACGTC
AGGTGGCACTTTTCGGGGAAATGTGCGCGGAACCCCTATTTGTTTATTTTTCTAAATACATTCAAATATG
TATCCGCTCATGAGACAATAACCCTGATAAATGCTTCAATAATATTGAAAAAGGAAGAGTATGAGTATTC
AACATTTCCGTGTCGCCCTTATTCCCTTTTTTGCGGCATTTTGCCTTCCTGTTTTTGCTCACCCAGAAAC
GCTGGTGAAAGTAAAAGATGCTGAAGATCAGTTGGGTGCACGAGTGGGTTACATCGAACTGGATCTCAAC
AGCGGTAAGATCCTTGAGAGTTTTCGCCCCGAAGAACGTTTTCCAATGATGAGCACTTTTAAAGTTCTGC
TATGTGGCGCGGTATTATCCCGTATTGACGCCGGGCAAGAGCAACTCGGTCGCCGCATACACTATTCTCA
GAATGACTTGGTTGAGTACTCACCAGTCACAGAAAAGCATCTTACGGATGGCATGACAGTAAGAGAATTA
TGCAGTGCTGCCATAACCATGAGTGATAACACTGCGGCCAACTTACTTCTGACAACGATCGGAGGACCGA
AGGAGCTAACCGCTTTTTTGCACAACATGGGGGATCATGTAACTCGCCTTGATCGTTGGGAACCGGAGCT
GAATGAAGCCATACCAAACGACGAGCGTGACACCACGATGCCTGTAGCAATGGCAACAACGTTGCGCAAA
CTATTAACTGGCGAACTACTTACTCTAGCTTCCCGGCAACAATTAATAGACTGGATGGAGGCGGATAAAG
TTGCAGGACCACTTCTGCGCTCGGCCCTTCCGGCTGGCTGGTTTATTGCTGATAAATCTGGAGCCGGTGA
GCGTGGGTCTCGCGGTATCATTGCAGCACTGGGGCCAGATGGTAAGCCCTCCCGTATCGTAGTTATCTAC
ACGACGGGGAGTCAGGCAACTATGGATGAACGAAATAGACAGATCGCTGAGATAGGTGCCTCACTGATTA
AGCATTGGTAACTGTCAGACCAAGTTTACTCATATATACTTTAGATTGATTTAAAACTTCATTTTTAATT
TAAAAGGATCTAGGTGAAGATCCTTTTTGATAATCTCATGACCAAAATCCCTTAACGTGAGTTTTCGTTC
CACTGAGCGTCAGACCCCGTAGAAAAGATCAAAGGATCTTCTTGAGATCCTTTTTTTCTGCGCGTAATCT
GCTGCTTGCAAACAAAAAAACCACCGCTACCAGCGGTGGTTTGTTTGCCGGATCAAGAGCTACCAACTCT
TTTTCCGAAGGTAACTGGCTTCAGCAGAGCGCAGATACCAAATACTGTCCTTCTAGTGTAGCCGTAGTTA
GGCCACCACTTCAAGAACTCTGTAGCACCGCCTACATACCTCGCTCTGCTAATCCTGTTACCAGTGGCTG
CTGCCAGTGGCGATAAGTCGTGTCTTACCGGGTTGGACTCAAGACGATAGTTACCGGATAAGGCGCAGCG
GTCGGGCTGAACGGGGGGTTCGTGCACACAGCCCAGCTTGGAGCGAACGACCTACACCGAACTGAGATAC
CTACAGCGTGAGCTATGAGAAAGCGCCACGCTTCCCGAAGGGAGAAAGGCGGACAGGTATCCGGTAAGCG
GCAGGGTCGGAACAGGAGAGCGCACGAGGGAGCTTCCAGGGGGAAACGCCTGGTATCTTTATAGTCCTGT
CGGGTTTCGCCACCTCTGACTTGAGCGTCGATTTTTGTGATGCTCGTCAGGGGGGCGGAGCCTATGGAAA
AACGCCAGCAACGCGGCCTTTTTACGGTTCCTGGCCTTTTGCTGGCCTTTTGCTCACATGTTCTTTCCTG
CGTTATCCCCTGATTCTGTGGATAACCGTATTACCGCCTTTGAGTGAGCTGATACCGCTCGCCGCAGCCG
AACGACCGAGCGCAGCGAGTCAGTGAGCGAGGAAGCGGAAGAGCGCCCAATACGCAAACCGCCTCTCCCC
GCGCGTTGGCCGATTCATTAATGCAGCTGGCACGACAGGTTTCCCGACTGGAAAGCGGGCAGTGAGCGCA
ACGCAATTAATGTGAGTTACCTCACTCATTAGGCACCCCAGGCTTTACACTTTATGCTTCCGGCTCCTAT
GTTGTGTGGAATTGTGAGCGGATAACAATTTCACACAGGAAACAGCTATGACCATGATTACGCCAAGCGC
GCAATTAACCCTCACTAAAGGGAACAAAAGCTGGAGCTCCGGATGCAAGGGTTCGAATCCCTTAGCTCTC
ATTATTTTTTGCTTTTTCTCTTGAGGTCACATGATCGCAAAATGGCAAATGGCACGTGAAGCTGTCGATA
TTGGGGAACTGTGGTGGTTGGCAAATGACTAATTAAGTTAGTCAAGGCGCCATCCTCATGAAAACTGTGT
AACATAATAACCGAAGTGTCGAAAAGGTGGCACCTTGTCCAATTGAACACGCTCGATGAAAAAAATAAGA
TATATATAAGGTTAAGTAAAGCGTCTGTTAGAAAGGAAGTTTTTCCTTTTTCTTGCTCTCTTGTCTTTTC
ATCTACTATTTCCTTCGTGTAATACAGGGTCGTCAGATACATAGATACAATTCTATTACCCCCATCCATA
CTCTAGAACTAGTGGATCCCCCGGGCTGCAGGAATTCGATATCAAGCTTATCGATACCGTCGACCTCGAG
TCATGTAATTAGTTATGTCACGCTTACATTCACGCCCTCCCCCCACATCCGCTCTAACCGAAAAGGAAGG
AGTTAGACAACCTGAAGTCTAGGTCCCTATTTATTTTTTTATAGTTATGTTAGTATTAAGAACGTTATTT
ATATTTCAAATTTTTCTTTTTTTTCTGTACAGACGCGTGTACGCATGTAACATTATACTGAAAACCTTGC
TTGAGAAGGTTTTGGGACGCTCGAAGGCTTTAATTTGCGGCCGGTACCCAATTCGCCCTATAGTGAGTCG
TATTACGCGCGCTCACTGGCCGTCGTTTTACAACGTCGTGACTGGGAAAACCCTGGCGTTACCCAACTTA
ATCGCCTTGCAGCACATCCCCCTTTCGCCAGCTGGCGTAATAGCGAAGAGGCCCGCACCGATCGCCCTTC
CCAACAGTTGCGCAGCCTGAATGGCGAATGGCGCG
[124 nt withheld, positions 3186-3309]
C
[91 nt withheld, positions 3311-3401]
A
[49 nt withheld, positions 3403-3451]
CCTTTGACGTTGGAGTCCACGTTCTTT
[37 nt withheld, positions 3479-3515]
ACCCTATCTCGGTCTATTCTTTTGATTTATAAGGGATTTTGCCGATTTCGGCCTATTGGTTAAAAAATGA
GCTGATTTAACAAAAATTTAACGCGAATTTTAACAAAATATTAACGTTTACAATTTCCTGATGCGGTATT
TTCTCCTTACGCATCTGTGCGGTATTTCACACCGCATAGGGTAATAACTGATATAATTAAATTGAAGCTC
TAATTTGTGAGTTTAGTATACATGCATTTACTTATAATACAGTTTTTTAGTTTTGCTGGCCGCATCTTCT
CAAATATGCTTCCCAGCCTGCTTTTCTGTAACGTTCACCCTCTACCTTAGCATCCCTTCCCTTTGCAAAT
AGTCCTCTTCCAACAATAATAATGTCAGATCCTGTAGAGACCACATCATCCACGGTTCTATACTGTTGAC
CCAATGCGTCTCCCTTGTCATCTAAACCCACACCGGGTGTCATAATCAACCAATCGTAACCTTCATCTCT
TCCACCCATGTCTCTTTGAGCAATAAAGCCGATAACAAAATCTTTGTCGCTCTTCGCAATGTCAACAGTA
CCCTTAGTATATTCTCCAGTAGATAGGGAGCCCTTGCATGACAATTCTGCTAACATCAAAAGGCCTCTAG
GTTCCTTTGTTACTTCTTCTGCCGCCTGCTTCAAACCGCTAACAATACCTGGGCCCACCACACCGTGTGC
ATTCGTAATGTCTGCCCATTCTGCTATTCTGTATACACCCGCAGAGTACTGCAATTTGACTGTATTACCA
ATGTCAGCAAATTTTCTGTCTTCGAAGAGTAAAAAATTGTACTTGGCGGATAATGCCTTTAGCGGCTTAA
CTGTGCCCTCCATGGAAAAATCAGTCAAGATATCCACATGTGTTTTTAGTAAACAAATTTTGGGACCTAA
TGCTTCAACTAACTCCAGTAATTCCTTGGTGGTACGAACATCCAATGAAGCACACAAGTTTGTTTGCTTT
TCGTGCATGATATTAAATAGCTTGGCAGCAACAGGACTAGGATGAGTAGCAGCACGTTCCTTATATGTAG
CTTTCGACATGATTTATCTTCGTTTCCTGCAGGTTTTTGTTCTGTGCAGTTGGGTTAAGAATACTGGGCA
ATTTCATGTTTCTTCAACACTACATATGCGTATATATACCAATCTAAGTCTGTGCTCCTTCCTTCGTTCT
TCCTTCTGTTCGGAGATTACCGAATCAAAAAAATTTCAAAGAAACCGAAATCAAAAAAAAGAATAAAAAA
AAAATGATGAATTGAATTGAAAAGCTGTGGTATGGTGCACTCTCAGTACAATCTGCTCTGATGCCGCATA
GTTAAGCCAGCCCCGACACCCGCCAACACCCGCTGACGCGCCCTGACGGGCTTGTCTGCTCCCGGCATCC
GCTTACAGACAAGCTGTGACCGTCTCCGGGAGCTGCATGTGTCAGAGGTTTTCACCGTCATCACCGAAAC
GCGCGA
Features (pLannotate 1.2.2; 19 found; start..end, strand, type, name):
     96..200     +  promoter       AmpR promoter: bla
    201..1061    +  CDS            AmpR: β-lactamase; bla; confers resistance to ampicillin, carbenicillin, and related antibiotics
   1232..1820    +  rep_origin     ori: high-copy-number ColE1/pMB1/pBR322/pUC origin of replication
   2003..2095    +  CDS            lacI (fragment): lac repressor; lacI; The lac repressor binds to the lac operator to inhibit transcription in E. coli. This inhibition can be relieved by adding lactose or isopropyl-β-D-thiogalactopyranoside (IPTG).
   2108..2129    +  protein_bind   CAP binding site: CAP binding activates transcription in the presence of cAMP. E. coli catabolite activator protein
   2144..2174    +  promoter       lac promoter: promoter for the E. coli lac operon
   2182..2198    +  protein_bind   lac operator: The lac repressor binds to the lac operator to inhibit transcription in E. coli. This inhibition can be relieved by adding lactose or isopropyl-β-D-thiogalactopyranoside (IPTG). lac repressor encoded by lacI
   2243..2261    +  promoter       T3 promoter: promoter for bacteriophage T3 RNA polymerase
   2312..2661    +  promoter       MET17 promoter: S. cerevisiae MET17; expression is repressed by methionine; MET15; MET25
   2661..2730    +  misc_feature   MCS (fragment): pBluescript multiple cloning site
   2731..2978    +  terminator     CYC1 terminator: S. cerevisiae CYC1; transcription terminator for CYC1
   2997..3015    -  promoter       T7 promoter: promoter for bacteriophage T7 RNA polymerase
   3023..3178    +  CDS            lacZα (fragment): LacZα fragment of β-galactosidase; lacZ fragment
   3186..3641    +  rep_origin     f1 ori (sequence partly withheld): f1 bacteriophage origin of replication; arrow indicates direction of (+) strand synthesis
   3642..3693    -  misc_feature   bom (fragment): basis of mobility region from pBR322
   3772..4575    -  CDS            URA3: orotidine-5'-phosphate decarboxylase, required for uracil biosynthesis; S. cerevisiae URA3; yeast auxotrophic marker, counterselectable with 5-fluoroorotic acid (5-FOA)
   4576..4791    -  promoter       URA3 promoter: S. cerevisiae URA3
   4806..4855    -  misc_feature   bom (fragment): basis of mobility region from pBR322
   4957..1       -  CDS            rop (fragment) (across the origin): Rop protein, which maintains plasmids at low copy number; rop
