[The description below was written by a language model from this plasmid's Addgene catalogue record and pLannotate feature annotations shown in this document.]
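Description:
p406MET25 is a yeast/E. coli shuttle expression vector of about 5 kb, built by moving the MET25 promoter–polylinker–CYC1 terminator cassette from the Mumberg-series plasmid p425MET25 into the p406ADH1 backbone as a BglI fragment. In bacteria it is maintained at high copy through a ColE1/pUC-type origin and selected with ampicillin via the β-lactamase gene; an f1 origin is also present, which allows single-stranded DNA production. The annotated sequence shows no yeast replication origin or centromere (no 2μ or CEN/ARS element), which is consistent with an integrating vector that must recombine into the yeast genome to be stably inherited, although the record does not state this explicitly.

The payload is an empty expression cassette rather than a gene. The S. cerevisiae MET17 (MET25/MET15) promoter, located between the SacI and XbaI sites, is followed by a pBluescript-derived multiple cloning site and the CYC1 transcription terminator. An open reading frame cloned into the polylinker is therefore placed under a promoter that is repressed by methionine, so expression can be controlled by the methionine content of the medium. Flanking T3 and T7 promoters and remnants of the lac promoter/lacZα region are carried over from the pBluescript lineage.

There is a discrepancy about the yeast marker. The catalogue entry lists TRP1, but the feature table of the depositor's full sequence annotates a URA3 gene with its own promoter and no TRP1. URA3 complements uracil auxotrophy and is counterselectable with 5-FOA. The marker should be confirmed before choosing a host strain.
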