Addgene plasmid #17421: p406MET25
Depositing lab: Nicolas Buchler & Fred Cross. Depositing organization: Rockefeller University.
Backbone
  Vector backbone: p406ADH1
  Backbone size w/o insert (bp): 2691
  Vector type: Bacterial Expression, Yeast Expression
  Selectable markers: TRP1
Growth in bacteria
  Bacterial resistance: Ampicillin, 100 μg/mL
  Growth temperature: 37°C
  Growth strain: DH5alpha
  Copy number: High Copy
Gene/Insert
  Gene/Insert name: MET25 promoter + polylinker + CYC1 terminator (alt names: MET17 promoter (official name in SGD); MET15 promoter; O-acetyl homoserine-O-acetyl serine sulfhydrylase)
  Species: S. cerevisiae (budding yeast)
  Insert size (bp): 2301
  Mutation: MET25 promoter is between SacI and XbaI restriction sites.
  Entrez Gene: MET17 (a.k.a. YLR303W, MET15, MET25)
  Cloning method: Restriction Enzyme; 5′ cloning site BglI (not destroyed); 3′ cloning site BglI (not destroyed)
  Sequencing primers: 5′ M13 Reverse
Resource information
  A portion of this plasmid was derived from a plasmid made by: Plasmid was created by Paula Calle. Insert was cut from Mumberg plasmid p425MET25, which was obtained from ATCC.
Terms and licenses: Academic/Nonprofit Terms; Industry Terms: Not Available to Industry
Depositor comments: Mumberg D, Muller R, Funk M. Nucleic Acids Res. 25:5767-8 (1994).
How to cite: p406MET25 was a gift from Nicolas Buchler & Fred Cross (Addgene plasmid # 17421 ; http://n2t.net/addgene:17421 ; RRID:Addgene_17421)
