>Addgene plasmid #17421 | p406MET25 | addgene partial sequence | sequence record 21732 | 17421 with M13 rev
GCACGTTGAAGCTGTCGATATTGGGGAACTGTGGTGGTTGGCAAATTGACTAATTAAGTTAGTCAAGGCG
CCATCCTCATGAAAACTGTGTAACATAATAACCGAAGTGTCGAAAAGGTGGCACCTTGTCCAATTCGAAC
ACGCTCGATGAAAAAAATAAGATATATATAAGGTTAAGTAAAGCGTCTGTTAGAAAGGAAGTTTTTCCTT
TTTCTTGCTCTCTTGTCTTTTCATCTACTATTTCCTTCGTGTAATACAGGGTCGTCAGATACATAGATAC
AATTCTATTACCCCCATCCATACTCTAGAACTAGTGGATCCCCCGGGCTGCAGGAATTCGATATCAAGCT
TATCGATACCGTCGACCTCGAGTCATGTAATTAGTTATGTCACGCTTACATTCACGCCCTCCCCCCACAT
CCGCTCTAACCGAAAAGGAAGGAGTTAGACAACCTGAAGTCTAGGTCCCTATTTATTTTTTTATAGTTAT
GTTAGTATTAAGAACGTTATTTATATTTCAAATTTTTCTTTTTTTTCTGTACAGACGCGTGTACGCATGT
AACATTATACTGAAAACCTTGCTTGAGAAGGTTTTGGGACGCTCGAAGGCTTTAATTTGCGGCCGGTACC
CAATTCGCCCTATAGTGAGTCGTATTA
